>Addgene plasmid #237831 | NABP1-P3 | addgene full sequence | sequence record 471187 | Addgene NGS Result
TTGAAATCCTTTTTTTCTGCGCGTAATCTGCTGCTTGCAAACAAAAAAACCACCGCTACCAGCGGTGGTT
TGTTTGCCGGATCAAGAGCTACCAACTCTTTTTCCGAAGGTAACTGGCTTCAGCAGAGCGCAGATACCAA
ATACTGTCCTTCTAGTGTAGCCGTAGTTAGGCCACCACTTCAAGAACTCTGTAGCACCGCCTACATACCT
CGCTCTGCTAATCCTGTTACCAGTGGCTGCTGCCAGTGGCGATAAGTCGTGTCTTACCGGGTTGGACTCA
AGACGATAGTTACCGGATAAGGCGCAGCGGTCGGGCTGAACGGGGGGTTCGTGCACACAGCCCAGCTTGG
AGCGAACGACCTACACCGAACTGAGATACCTACAGCGTGAGCTATGAGAAAGCGCCACGCTTCCCGAAGG
GAGAAAGGCGGACAGGTATCCGGTAAGCGGCAGGGTCGGAACAGGAGAGCGCACGAGGGAGCTTCCAGGG
GGAAACGCCTGGTATCTTTATAGTCCTGTCGGGTTTCGCCACCTCTGACTTGAGCGTCGATTTTTGTGAT
GCTCGTCAGGGGGGCGGAGCCTATGGAAAAACGCCAGCAACGCGGCCTTTTTACGGTTCCTGGCCTTTTG
CTGGCCTTTTGCTCACATGTTCTTTCCTGCGTTATCCCCTGATTCTGTGGATAACCGTATTACCGCCTTT
GAGTGAGCTGATACCGGTTGGGCGTCGCTTGGTCGGTCATTTCGAATTACCAATGCTTAATCAGTGAGGC
ACCTATCTCAGCGATCTGTCTATTTCGTTCATCCATAGTTGCCTGACTCCCCGTCGTGTAGATAACTACG
ATACGGGAGGGCTTACCATCTGGCCCCAGTGCTGCAATGATACCGCGAGACCCACGCTCACCGGCTCCAG
ATTTATCAGCAATAAACCAGCCAGCCGGAAGGGCCGAGCGCAGAAGTGGTCCTGCAACTTTATCCGCCTC
CATCCAGTCTATTAATTGTTGCCGGGAAGCTAGAGTAAGTAGTTCGCCAGTTAATAGTTTGCGCAACGTT
GTTGCCATTGCTACAGGCATCGTGGTGTCACGCTCGTCGTTTGGTATGGCTTCATTCAGCTCCGGTTCCC
AACGATCAAGGCGAGTTACATGATCCCCCATGTTGTGCAAAAAAGCGGTTAGCTCCTTCGGTCCTCCGAT
AGTTGTCAGAAGTAAGTTGGCCGCAGTGTTATCACTCATGGTTATGGCAGCACTGCATAATTCTCTTACT
GTCATGCCATCCGTAAGATGCTTTTCTGTGACTGGTGAGTACTCAACCAAGTCATTCTGAGAATAGTGTA
TGCGGCGACCGAGTTGCTCTTGCCCGGCGTCAATACGGGATAATACCGCGCCACATAGCAGAACTTTGAA
AGTGCTCATCATTGGAAAACGTTCTTCGGGGCGAAAACTCTCAAGGATCTTACCGCTGTTGAGATCCAGT
TCGATGTAACCCACTCGTGCACCCAACTGATCTTCAGCATCTTTTACTTTCACCAGCGTTTCTGGGTGAG
CAAAAACAGGAAGGCAAAATGCCGCAAAAAAGGGAATAAGGGCGACACGGAAATGTTGAATACTCATACT
CTTCCTTTTTCAATATTATTGAAGCATTTATCAGGGTTATTGTCTCATGAGCGGATACATATTTGAATGT
ATTTAGAAAAATAAACAAATAGGGGTTCCGCGCACATTTCCCCGAAAAGTGCCACCTGACGTCTAAGAAA
CCATTACGTAGAAAGCCAGTCCGCAGAAACGGTGCTGACCCCGGATGAATGTCAGCTACTGGGCTATCTG
GACAAGGGAAAACGCAAGCGCAAAGAGGATCCTTATCGCTATCGATTCACACAAAAAACCAACACACAGA
TGTAATGAAAATAAAGATATTTTATTGCGGCCATCGTGATGGCAGGTTGGGCGTCGCTTGGTCGGTCATT
TCGAACCCCAGAGTCCCGCTCAGAAGAACTCGTCAAGAAGGCGATAGAAGGCGATGCGCTGCGAATCGGG
AGCGGCGATACCGTAAAGCACGAGGAAGCGGTCAGCCCATTCGCCGCCAAGCTCTTCAGCAATATCACGG
GTAGCCAACGCTATGTCCTGATAGCGGTCCGCCACACCCAGCCGGCCACAGTCGATGAATCCAGAAAAGC
GGCCATTTTCCACCATGATATTCGGCAAGCAGGCATCGCCATGGGTCACGACGAGATCCTCGCCGTCGGG
CATGCGCGCCTTGAGCCTGGCGAACAGTTCGGCTGGCGCGAGCCCCTGATGCTCTTCGTCCAGATCATCC
TGATCGACAAGACCGGCTTCCATCCGAGTACGTGCTCGCTCGATGCGATGTTTCGCTTGGTGGTCGAATG
GGCAGGTAGCCGGATCAAGCGTATGCAGCCGCCGCATTGCATCAGCCATGATGGATACTTTCTCGGCAGG
AGCAAGGTGAGATGACAGGAGATCCTGCCCCGGCACTTCGCCCAATAGCAGCCAGTCCCTTCCCGCTTCA
GTGACAACGTCGAGCACAGCTGCGCAAGGAACGCCCGTCGTGGCCAGCCACGATAGCCGCGCTGCCTCGT
CCTGCAGTTCATTCAGGGCACCGGACAGGTCGGTCTTGACAAAAAGAACCGGGCGCCCCTGCGCTGACAG
CCGGAACACGGCGGCATCAGAGCAGCCGATTGTCTGTTGTGCCCAGTCATAGCCGAATAGCCTCTCCACC
CAAGCGGCCGGAGAACCTGCGTGCAATCCATCTTGTTCAATCCCTCCGGAGCCTCCGCCACCTGATCCGC
CACCTCCGCTCCCACCACCGGTCTGCTCGTTCTTCAGCACGCGCTCCACGAAGCTCTTGATGTACTTACC
CATTTCATCTGGAGCGTCCTCCTGGCTGAAGTGGAGGCCCTTCACCTTCACGAACTCGGTGTTAGGGAAC
TTCTTAGCTCCCTCGACAATAGCGTTGGAAAAGAACCCAGGGTCGGACTCGATGAACATCTTAGGCAGAT
CGTCGCTGGCCCGAAGGTAGGCGTTGTAGTTGCGGACAATCTGGACGACGTCGGGCTTGCCTCCCTTAAC
GAGAGGGATCTCGCGAGGCCAGGAGAGGGTAGGCCGTCTAACCTCGCCCTTCTCCTTGAATGGCTCCAGG
TAGGCAGCGAACTCCTCAGGCTCCAGTTTCCGCATGATCTTGCTTGGGAGCATGGTCTCGACGAAGAAGT
TATTCTCAAGCACCATTTTCTCGCCCTCTTCGCTCTTGATCAGGGCGATATCCTCCTCGATGTCAGGCCA
CTCGTCCCAGGACTCGATCACGTCCACGACACTCTCAGCATGGACGATGGCCTTGATCTTGTCTTGGTGC
TCGTAGGAGTAGTGAAAGGCCAGACAAGCCCCCCAGTCGTGGCCCACAAAGATGATTTTCTTTGGAAGGT
TCAGCAGCTCGAACCAAGCGGTGAGGTACTTGTAGTGATCCAGGAGGCGATATGAGCCATTCCCGCTCTT
GCCGGACTTACCCATTCCGATCAGATCAGGGATGATGCATCTAGCCACGGGCTCGATGTGAGGCACGACG
TGCCTCCACAGGTAGCTGGAGGCAGCGTTACCATGCAGAAAAATCACGGCGTTCTCGGCGTGCTTCTCGG
AATCATAGTAGTTGATGAAGGAGTCCAGCACGTTCATTTGCTTGCAGCGAGCCCACCACTGAGGCCCAGT
GATCATGCGTTTGCGTTGCTCGGGGTCGTACACCTTGGAAGCCATGGTGGCTCCAGCCTTTGGTTCGAGA
CTGTTGTGTCAGAAGAATCAAGCTTTTTGCAAAAGCCTAGGCCTCCAAAAAAGCCTCCTCACTACTTCTG
GAATAGCTCAGAGGCCGAGGCGGCCTCGGCCTCTGCATAAATAAAAAAAATTAGTCAGCCATGGGGCGGA
GAATGGGCGGAACTGGGCGGAGTTAGGGGCGGGATGGGCGGAGTTAGGGGCGGGACTATGGTTGCTGACT
AATTGAGATGCATGCTTTGCATACTTCTGCCTGCTGGGGAGCCTGGGGACTTTCCACACCTGGTTGCTGA
CTAATTGAGATGCATGCTTTGCATACTTCTGCCTGCTGGGGAGCCTGGGGACTTTCCACACCCTAACTGA
CACACATTCCACAGCTGGTTCTTTCCGCCTCAGAAGGTACCTAACCAAGTTCCTCTTTCAGAGGTTATTT
CAGGCCATGGTGCTGCGCAGATCCGCGTATGCGGTGTGAAATACCGCACAGATGCGTAAGGAGAAAATAC
CGCATCAGGAAATTGTAAGCGTTAATATTTTGTTAAAATTCGATTTTACCACATTTGTAGAGGTTTTACT
TGCTTAAAAAAACCTCCCACATCTCCCCCTGAACCTGAAACATAAAATGAATGCAATTGTTGTTGTTAAC
TTGTTTATTGCAGCTTATAATGGTTACAAATAAAGCAATAGCATCACAAATTTCACAAATAAAGCATTTT
TTTCACTGCATTCTAGTTGTGGTTTGTCCAAACTCATCAATGTATCTTATCATGTCTGCTCGAAGCGGCC
GCCCCAAGGGGTTATGCTAGTTATTGCTCAGCGGTGGCAGCAGCCAACTCAGCTTCCTTTCGGGCTTTGT
TAGCAGCCGGATCAGCTTGCATGCCTGCAGGTCGACTATTTTTTTCTTTTAAAATCACCTTTAATGCTGT
ATTCTCCCACAAATAATTTAAAGTGTTGCTCCTATCTTACTTATATAAAACAATCATATACTAATTTGTA
GGGTTTTTAAAAATTCTAAACATCTACAATTTTATGAAACATACTCTCTATCCCAGTCCTTAGACAACTT
CTTTTGAGGTATTCTATAATGTGAAAATCTTAAGAAAACATTAATCACAAACAAAGCCAAATTATAATCA
TGAATATGCATATGAACAAAGGAAAAAAATTTCTATAATTTTTGTAACCCCAGTTACAAAAGTATTATAG
ACCACAAATAAACTTGTGGAGATTATTCGGTATTTTGTCTACCCCTTAACACTTTCCACACAGTGCCTAA
TACATAGTGTGTACTGAAATATTTGTTAAACACAGTGAATTAGGGCAAACAATCTGGCACAACTTTTTGT
ATTCAAATGCTATGGAGTTTTCAGAAAACAAAATCTACTTATTTTGTGATTTGAAGTGGAAAAAAAACAA
AGCAACAAATGCAGAGCTAAGTAACCATGAGGTTGATACCATCACTACAACAGTAGTTAAGATGTACTGG
CTCTCCACTGTAAGTCATTGAAAGGGCAAAAATTACGTAGGTTTGTTAACATTAACACATGCTTTATTCA
AGAGATAATATTCAAAGAGTTAAATCCTAAGAGTTATCCACCCTACAGTAAAAAGGGGAAGTGGGTACCA
CTTATGACATGTACATAAATTCCACTTTTATATTTCTGAATAAAGCTGCAATTGCTTCTTTGATAGAGCC
ATTTCTTAAAACTTTTGCTAATAAGGCTATGTGAACTGTGTTCAGAAACTTTGACAACATGCACACTCAC
TCCTCTCAAAGTCAGTACCCAGGATTTTCACTCCAGGCTGAGTACCTATTAAGTAACTAGGACTTCAGAC
TGCATGTTACTATATGAATTCAATTTGACTCACCTCCAGTATGTTTATCTACCACAACTATTGTTTAAAA
TAATCAGATGAATGTTTATCATAACTTTATAACTCCCCCAAATTATACTTCAGTATTTAACATGGTAGTT
TCAAAAAATAAATATTCAAGGCCCCAGTTTTAAATTTTCCTCCAATGTAATCCACAAAGTTGATAATACA
TGTTAGGAGCACTACTCTAAAATAAATGTAGCTTTCTTTTAAAATTACTTGTTGCAATAGAGATCACATT
CTATTCCAAATTCTGATAAGGAATCTGTTTTTTTGGTAATACAACAAAAATTTGGGATGAGTCAGTCCTT
GGAAAATCTTAATAGTAGTCACTGAACGAAGTCAATCATTCCGAGAGCCACAAACACTCAAAAATTACTG
CTAGCATTGACAAGTTCTTGTGTTTTTTGATGGTTATTGCTTTAGTTGGCAATATCTGAATACAAGACAA
AAGAACATCTCCCATTAAGCCTTATGTTAAATATTACAAAACTTATACAGAAGATAGACTCATAGAGGCT
ATAAAGCTGATGTCTTAAGTAACTCACCCATGAAATGGGTGCAGGTTTTTTAAAGGCTATCCAATAATCT
TTTTACTCTAAAAATAAATGCCCCTACTTTTCAGTGTTCCCATTCTTCAACAGGAGACTCGAGCAGCTTA
ACAGTTTTGCTATAAAAACAAACCATTCTTCTTAACAAACCAAGAATATAAAAGGAAACCCAATAAAGGA
CGTACTTTTCACAGTTAACAATAAATAAAAGTGCAATAAGTGTTCAAGTAGGGCATGTAGTATAAAAACT
ACACATGAGTATTTAGCATAGGACTCGAGGCTAGCGAGCTCGTTTAAACAACTAGAATTACACGGCGATC
TTGCCGCCCTTCTTGGCCTTAATGAGAATCTCGCGGATCTTGCGGGCGTCCAACTTGCCGGTCAGTCCTT
TAGGCACCTCGTCCACGAACACAACACCACCGCGCAGCTTCTTGGCGGTTGTAACCTGGCTGGCCACATA
GTCCACGATCTCCTTCTCGGTCATGGTTTTACCGTGTTCCAGCACGACGACTGCGGCGGGCAGCTCGCCG
GCATCGTCGTCGGGCAGGCCGGCGACCCCGGCGTCGAAGATGTTGGGGTGTTGCAGCAGGATGCTCTCCA
GTTCGGCTGGGGCTACCTGGTAGCCCTTGTATTTGATCAGGCTCTTCAGCCGGTCCACGATGAAGAAGTG
CTCGTCCTCGTCCCAGTAGGCGATGTCGCCGCTGTGCAGCCAGCCGTCCTTGTCGATGAGAGCGTTTGTA
GCCTCGGGGTTGTTAACGTAGCCGCTCATGATCATGGGGCCACGGACGCACAGCTCGCCGCGCTGGTTCA
CACCCAGTGTCTTACCGGTGTCCAAGTCCACCACCTTAGCCTCGAAGAAGGGCACCACCTTGCCTACTGC
GCCAGGCTTGTCGTCCCCTTCGGGGGTGATCAGAATGGCGCTGGTTGTTTCTGTCAGGCCGTAGCCCTGG
CGGATGCCTGGTAGGTGGAAGCGTTTGGCCACGGCCTCACCTACCTCCTTGCTGAGCGGCGCCCCGCCGC
TGGCGATCTCGTGCAAGTTGCTTAGGTCGTACTTGTCGATGAGAGTGCTCTTAGCGAAGAAGCTAAATAG
TGTGGGCACCAGCAGGGCAGATTGAATCTTATAGTCTTGCAAGCTGCGCAAGAATAGCTCCTCCTCGAAG
CGGTACATGAGCACGACCCGAAAGCCGCAGATCAAGTAGCCCAGCGTGGTGAACATGCCGAAGCCGTGGT
GAAATGGCACCACGCTGAGGATAGCGGTGTCGGGGATGATCTGGTTGCCGAAGATGGGGTCGCGGGCATG
ACTGAATCGGACACAAGCGGTGCGGTGCGGTAGGGCTACGCCCTTGGGCAATCCGGTACTGCCACTACTG
TTCATGATCAGGGCGATGGTTTTGTCCCGGTCGAAGCTCTCGGGCACGAAGTCGTACTCGTTGAAGCCGG
GTGGCAAATGGGAAGTCACGAAGGTGTACATGCTTTGGAAGCCCTGGTAGTCGGTCTTGCTATCCATGAT
GATGATCTTTTGTATGATCGGTAGCTTCTTTTGCACGTTGAGGATCTTTTGCAGCCCTTTCTTGCTCACG
AATACGACGGTGGGCTGGCTGATGCCCATGCTGTTCAGCAGCTCGCGCTCGTTGTAGATGTCGTTAGCTG
GGGCCACAGCCACACCGATGAACAGGGCACCCAACACGGGCATGAAGAACTGCAAGCTATTCTCGCTGCA
CACCACGATCCGATGGTTTGTATTCAGCCCATAGCGCTTCATAGCTTCTGCCAGCCGAACGCTCATCTCG
AAGTACTCGGCGTAGGTAATGTCCACCTCGATATGTGCGTCGGTAAAGGCGATGGTGCCGGGCACCAGGG
CGTAGCGCTTCATGGCTTTGTGCAGCTGCTCGCCGGCGGTCCCGTCTTCGAGTGGGTAGAATGGCGCTGG
GCCCTTCTTAATGTTTTTGGCATCTTCCATGGTGGCTTTACCAACAGTACCGGATTGCCAAGCTTGGGCT
GCAGGTCGAAAGGCCCGGAGATGAGGAAGAGGAGAACAGCGCGGCAGACGTGCGCTTTTGAAGCGTGCAG
AATGCCGGGCCTCCGGAGGACCTTCGGGCGCCCGCCCCGCCCCTGAGCCCGCCCCTGAGCCCGCCCCCGG
ACCCACCCCTTCCCAGCCTCTGAGCCCAGAAAGCGAAGGAGCAAAGCTGCTATTGGCCGCTGCCCCAAAG
GCCTACCCGCTTCCATTGCTCAGCGGTGCTGTCCATCTGCACGAGACTAGTGAGACGTGCTACTTCCATT
TGTCACGTCCTGCACGACGCGAGCTGCGGGGCGGGGGGGAACTTCCTGACTAGGGGAGGAGTAGAAGGTG
GCGCGAAGGGGCCACCAAAGAACGGAGCCGGTTGGCGCCTACCGGTGGATGTGGAATGTGTGCGAGGCCA
GAGGCCACTTGTGTAGCGCCAAGTGCCCAGCGGGGCTGCTAAAGCGCATGCTCCAGACTGCCTTGGGAAA
AGCGCCTCCCCTACCCGGTAGATCTCGATCCTCTACGCCGGACGCATCGTGGCCGGAGTACTGCGGTTTA
TCTCGATGGCTACGAGGGCAGACAGTAAGTGGATTTACCATAATCCCTTAATTGTACGCACCGCTAAAAC
GCGTTCAGCGCGATCACGGCAGCAGACAGGTAAAAATGGCAACAAACCACCCGAAAAACTGCCGCAATCG
CGCCTGATAAATTTTAACCGTATGAATACCTATGCAACCAGAGGGTACAGGCCACATTACCCCCACTTAA
TCCACTGAAGCTGCCATTTTTCATGGTTTCACCATCCCAGCGAAGGGCCATCCAGCGTGCGTTCCTGTAT
TTCCGGACTATAAAAGGATCTAGGTGAAGATCCTTTTTGATAATCTCATGACCAAAATCCCTTAACGTGA
GTTTTCGTTCCACTGAGCGTCAGACCCCGTAGAAAAGATCAAAGGATCTTC
Features (pLannotate 1.2.2; 18 found; start..end, strand, type, name):
      1..589     +  rep_origin     ori: high-copy-number ColE1/pMB1/pBR322/pUC origin of replication
    747..1607    -  CDS            AmpR: β-lactamase; bla; confers resistance to ampicillin, carbenicillin, and related antibiotics
   1608..1712    -  promoter       AmpR promoter: bla
   1755..1847    +  CDS            tnpA (fragment): TN5P_ECOLX - Also known as tnp. Experimental evidence at protein level: Swiss-Prot protein existence level 1. Mediates transposition of transposon Tn5 by a 'cut and paste' mechanism. First, the monomeric transposase binds the 19 bp inverted DNA repeats flanking the transposon. Then, dimerization of the DNA- bound transposase creates a synaptic DNA complex. After nicking of the first DNA strand, excision of the transposon proceeds through a series of intermediates. The transposase then mediates the insertion of the transposon at a new site by strand transfer. The activity of the wild- type tran
   1868..1916    -  polyA_signal   poly(A) signal: synthetic polyadenylation signal
   1980..2772    -  CDS            NeoR/KanR (fragment): aminoglycoside phosphotransferase from Tn5; aph(3')-II (or nptII); confers resistance to neomycin, kanamycin, and G418 (Geneticin®)
   2823..3755    -  CDS            hRluc: Renilla luciferase human codon-optimized
   3806..4163    -  promoter       SV40 promoter: SV40 enhancer and early promoter
   4228..4279    +  misc_feature   bom (fragment): basis of mobility region from pBR322
   4280..4312    -  rep_origin     M13 ori (fragment): M13 bacteriophage origin of replication; arrow indicates direction of (+) strand synthesis
   4317..4385    +  CDS            large T antigen (fragment): large T antigen from SV40 (simian virus 40)
   4408..4529    +  polyA_signal   SV40 poly(A) signal: SV40 polyadenylation signal
   4551..4570    -  terminator     T7 terminator (fragment): transcription terminator for bacteriophage T7 RNA polymerase
   4578..4627    -  CDS            SET1 (fragment): solubility-enhancement tag derived from T7 phage gene 10B
   4634..4657    -  misc_feature   MCS (fragment): pUC18/19 multiple cloning site
   6498..8150    -  CDS            luciferase: firefly luciferase synthetic luc2 version of the luciferase gene
   8197..8696    -  promoter       PGK promoter: mouse phosphoglycerate kinase 1 promoter
   8753..9036    -  misc_feature   cer region: ColE1-derived recombination site that helps to maintain plasmids as monomers
