[The description below was written by a language model from this plasmid's Addgene catalogue record and pLannotate feature annotations shown in this document.]
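Description:
NABP1-P3 is a mammalian dual-luciferase reporter plasmid built on the pmirGLO Dual-Luciferase miRNA Target Expression Vector, carrying a 3' UTR sequence from the human NABP1 gene (also known as OBFC2A, SOSS-B2 or SSB2) introduced by Gibson cloning. It is propagated in E. coli through a high-copy ColE1/pUC-type origin with ampicillin selection from the β-lactamase gene and its native promoter. A ColE1-derived cer region is also annotated, which helps keep the plasmid monomeric. The sequenced record is 9,151 nt.

The primary reporter is the synthetic firefly luciferase gene luc2, driven by the mouse PGK promoter. Between the end of luc2 and the remnant of the multiple cloning site lies an unannotated stretch of roughly 1.8 kb, which is the position where pmirGLO accepts test sequences. This gap presumably corresponds to the NABP1-P3 3' UTR insert, although the feature table does not label it. Placed there, the UTR becomes part of the luc2 transcript, so any effect it has on mRNA stability or translation is read out as a change in firefly luciferase activity.

A second, independent cassette uses the SV40 enhancer/early promoter to express humanized Renilla luciferase followed by a NeoR/KanR coding region and a synthetic poly(A) signal. It provides an internal normalisation control on the same plasmid and potentially G418 selection in mammalian cells. Several short fragment annotations (tnpA, SV40 large T antigen, M13 ori, bom, T7 terminator, SET1) are likely incidental matches.

The stated purpose is to study the role and mechanism of the NABP1-P3 3' UTR in regulating gene function. The "P3" label may denote a particular polyadenylation-site isoform, but the record does not define it.
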