Addgene plasmid #237831: NABP1-P3
Purpose: Study the role and mechanism of the NABP1-P3 3' UTR in regulation gene function.
Depositing lab: Angela Ting. Depositing organization: University of Texas MD Anderson Cancer Center. Publication: Differentiation in the human urothelia is defined by distinct alternative polyadenylation. Le NB, Sona S, Santo B, Zhang Y, Ou R, Schweickart RA, Kochat V, Padron WI, Rai K, Lee SH, Yi JM, Wessely O, Lee BH, Ting AH. Cell Rep. 2026 Jan 13;45(1):116839. doi: 10.1016/j.celrep.2025.116839. PubMed 41533515.
Backbone
  Vector backbone: pmirGLO Dual-Luciferase miRNA Target Expression Vector
  Vector type: Mammalian Expression
Growth in bacteria
  Bacterial resistance: Ampicillin, 100 μg/mL
  Growth temperature: 37°C
  Growth strain: DH5alpha
  Copy number: High Copy
Gene/Insert
  Gene/Insert name: NABP1-P3 3'UTR
  Species: H. sapiens (human)
  Entrez Gene: NABP1 (a.k.a. OBFC2A, SOSS-B2, SSB2)
  Cloning method: Gibson Cloning
Terms and licenses: Academic/Nonprofit Terms; Industry Terms: Not Available to Industry
How to cite: NABP1-P3 was a gift from Angela Ting (Addgene plasmid # 237831 ; http://n2t.net/addgene:237831 ; RRID:Addgene_237831)
